Addgene plasmid #134699: pGEX-4T Syt1 C2AB(140) I367C
Purpose: Encodes cytoplasmic domain of synaptotagmin-1 for bacterial expression, purification, and labeling
Depositing lab: Edwin Chapman. Depositing organization: University of Wisconsin, Madison. Publication: Phosphatidylinositol 4,5-bisphosphate drives Ca(2+)-independent membrane penetration by the tandem C2 domain proteins synaptotagmin-1 and Doc2beta. Bradberry MM, Bao H, Lou X, Chapman ER. J Biol Chem. 2019 Jul 12;294(28):10942-10953. doi: 10.1074/jbc.RA119.007929. Epub 2019 May 30. PubMed 31147445.
Backbone
  Vector backbone: pGEX4T
  Backbone manufacturer: GE Healthcare
  Vector type: Bacterial Expression
Growth in bacteria
  Bacterial resistance: Ampicillin, 100 μg/mL
  Growth temperature: 37°C
  Growth strain: DH5alpha
  Copy number: High Copy
Gene/Insert
  Gene/Insert name: Synaptotagmin 1
  Species: R. norvegicus (rat)
  Mutation: I367C, C277A
  Entrez Gene: Syt1 (a.k.a. P65)
  Tag / fusion protein: GST (N terminal on insert)
  Cloning method: Restriction Enzyme; 5′ cloning site Unknown (unknown if destroyed); 3′ cloning site Unknown (unknown if destroyed)
Terms and licenses: Academic/Nonprofit Terms; Industry Terms: Not Available to Industry
How to cite: pGEX-4T Syt1 C2AB(140) I367C was a gift from Edwin Chapman (Addgene plasmid # 134699 ; http://n2t.net/addgene:134699 ; RRID:Addgene_134699)
