[The description below was written by a language model from this plasmid's Addgene catalogue record and pLannotate feature annotations shown in this document.]
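Description:
pGEX-4T Syt1 C2AB(140) I367C is a bacterial expression plasmid built on the pGEX-4T backbone for producing the cytoplasmic portion of rat synaptotagmin-1 as an N-terminal glutathione S-transferase fusion. The sequenced plasmid is about 5.8 kb. It replicates in E. coli from a ColE1/pMB1-type origin, is recorded as high copy, and is selected with ampicillin through the β-lactamase gene and its own promoter. Short fragments of rop, the pBR322 bom region, lacZα and an E. coli yciV/trpH segment are also annotated; these are backbone remnants rather than functional parts of the payload.

Expression is driven by the hybrid tac promoter, followed by a lac operator. The plasmid carries its own lacI gene, so transcription is held off by lac repressor until it is relieved with IPTG. Downstream lies the Schistosoma japonicum GST coding sequence, followed after a short linker by an 846-nt Syt1 fragment. The construct name suggests this fragment is the tandem C2A–C2B domains beginning near residue 140. The annotation tool matched the fragment to the mouse protein, but the catalogue lists the insert as rat. The cloning sites are not recorded.

The insert carries two substitutions, C277A and I367C. The record does not explain them, but they fit the stated purpose of expression, purification and labeling, since the pair removes one cysteine and introduces another at position 367, which could serve as a defined site for thiol-reactive probes. The GST tag allows affinity purification on glutathione resin. The associated publication studied membrane penetration by tandem C2-domain proteins in response to phosphatidylinositol 4,5-bisphosphate.
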