Features (pLannotate 1.2.2; 17 found; start..end, strand, type, name):
      1..29      +  promoter       tac promoter: strong E. coli promoter; hybrid between the trp and lac UV5 promoters
     37..53      +  protein_bind   lac operator: The lac repressor binds to the lac operator to inhibit transcription in E. coli. This inhibition can be relieved by adding lactose or isopropyl-β-D-thiogalactopyranoside (IPTG). lac repressor encoded by lacI
     76..729     +  CDS            GST26_SCHJA: Experimental evidence at protein level: Swiss-Prot protein existence level 1. GST isoenzymes appear to play a central role in the parasite detoxification system. Other functions are also suspected including a role in increasing the solubility of haematin in the parasite gut. From Schistosoma japonicum (Blood fluke).
    766..1611    +  CDS            Syt1 (fragment): SYT1_MOUSE - Experimental evidence at protein level: Swiss-Prot protein existence level 1. Calcium sensor that participates in triggering neurotransmitter release at the synapse (PubMed:11242035). May have a regulatory role in the membrane interactions during trafficking of synaptic vesicles at the active zone of the synapse (PubMed:7961887). It binds acidic phospholipids with a specificity that requires the presence of both an acidic head group and a diacyl backbone. A Ca(2+)- dependent interaction between synaptotagmin and putative receptors for activated protein kinase C has also been repor
   1650..1689    +  CDS            rop (fragment): Rop protein, which maintains plasmids at low copy number; rop
   1791..1831    +  misc_feature   bom (fragment): basis of mobility region from pBR322
   1936..2040    +  promoter       AmpR promoter: bla
   2041..2901    +  CDS            AmpR: β-lactamase; bla; confers resistance to ampicillin, carbenicillin, and related antibiotics
   3072..3660    +  rep_origin     ori: high-copy-number ColE1/pMB1/pBR322/pUC origin of replication
   3846..3897    -  misc_feature   bom (fragment): basis of mobility region from pBR322
   3904..3981    +  promoter       lacI promoter: lacI
   3982..5064    +  CDS            lacI: lac repressor; lacI; The lac repressor binds to the lac operator to inhibit transcription in E. coli. This inhibition can be relieved by adding lactose or isopropyl-β-D-thiogalactopyranoside (IPTG).
   5077..5098    +  protein_bind   CAP binding site: CAP binding activates transcription in the presence of cAMP. E. coli catabolite activator protein
   5113..5143    +  promoter       lac promoter: promoter for the E. coli lac operon
   5151..5167    +  protein_bind   lac operator: The lac repressor binds to the lac operator to inhibit transcription in E. coli. This inhibition can be relieved by adding lactose or isopropyl-β-D-thiogalactopyranoside (IPTG). lac repressor encoded by lacI
   5187..5360    +  CDS            lacZα: LacZα fragment of β-galactosidase; lacZ fragment
   5624..5740    -  CDS            yciV (fragment): RNAAM_ECOLI - Also known as trpH From Escherichia coli (strain K12).
>Addgene plasmid #134699 | pGEX-4T Syt1 C2AB(140) I367C | addgene full sequence | sequence record 317170 | Addgene NGS Result
TTGACAATTAATCATCGGCTCGTATAATGTGTGGAATTGTGAGCGGATAACAATTTCACACAGGAAACAG
TATTCATGTCCCCTATACTAGGTTATTGGAAAATTAAGGGCCTTGTGCAACCCACTCGACTTCTTTTGGA
ATATCTTGAAGAAAAATATGAAGAGCATTTGTATGAGCGCGATGAAGGTGATAAATGGCGAAACAAAAAG
TTTGAATTGGGTTTGGAGTTTCCCAATCTTCCTTATTATATTGATGGTGATGTTAAATTAACACAGTCTA
TGGCCATCATACGTTATATAGCTGACAAGCACAACATGTTGGGTGGTTGTCCAAAAGAGCGTGCAGAGAT
TTCAATGCTTGAAGGAGCGGTTTTGGATATTAGATACGGTGTTTCGAGAATTGCATATAGTAAAGACTTT
GAAACTCTCAAAGTTGATTTTCTTAGCAAGCTACCTGAAATGCTGAAAATGTTCGAAGATCGTTTATGTC
ATAAAACATATTTAAATGGTGATCATGTAACCCATCCTGACTTCATGTTGTATGACGCTCTTGATGTTGT
TTTATACATGGACCCAATGTGCCTGGATGCGTTCCCAAAATTAGTTTGTTTTAAAAAACGTATTGAAGCT
ATCCCACAAATTGATAAGTACTTGAAATCCAGCAAGTATATAGCATGGCCTTTGCAGGGCTGGCAAGCCA
CGTTTGGTGGTGGCGACCATCCTCCAAAATCGGATCTGGTTCCGCGTGGATCCGGATCTGGATCTGAGAA
ACTGGGAAAGCTCCAATATTCACTGGACTATGACTTCCAGAATAACCAGCTGTTGGTGGGAATCATCCAG
GCTGCTGAACTGCCCGCCCTGGACATGGGGGGTACATCCGATCCATACGTCAAAGTCTTCCTGCTGCCTG
ACAAAAAGAAGAAATTTGAGACTAAAGTCCACCGGAAAACCCTCAATCCAGTCTTCAATGAACAATTTAC
TTTCAAGGTACCCTACTCGGAATTAGGTGGCAAAACCCTGGTGATGGCTGTGTATGACTTTGATCGCTTC
TCCAAGCACGACATCATCGGAGAGTTCAAAGTTCCTATGAACACCGTGGATTTTGGCCATGTGACCGAGG
AGTGGCGCGATCTCCAGAGCGCTGAGAAAGAAGAGCAAGAGAAACTGGGTGACATCGCCTTCTCCCTCCG
CTACGTCCCTACTGCCGGCAAACTGACTGTTGTCATTCTGGAAGCCAAGAACCTGAAGAAGATGGATGTG
GGTGGCTTATCTGATCCCTACGTGAAGATTCACCTGATGCAGAACGGTAAGAGGCTGAAGAAGAAAAAGA
CGACGATTAAGAAGAACACACTCAACCCCTACTACAACGAGTCCTTCAGCTTTGAAGTTCCGTTCGAGCA
AATCCAGAAAGTGCAAGTGGTGGTAACTGTTTTGGACTATGACAAGTGTGGCAAGAACGACGCCATCGGA
AAAGTCTTCGTTGGTTACAACAGCACTGGGGCGGAGCTGCGACACTGGTCAGACATGCTGGCCAACCCCC
GGCGACCCATCGCACAGTGGCACACTCTGCAGGTAGAGGAGGAGGTTGATGCCATGCTGGCTGTCAAGAA
GTAAGAATTCATCGGGCCGCATCGTGACTGACTGACGATCTGCCTCGCGCGTTTCGGTGATGACGGTGAA
AACCTCTGACACATGCAGCTCCCGGAGACGGTCACAGCTTGTCTGTAAGCGGATGCCGGGAGCAGACAAG
CCCGTCAGGGCGCGTCAGCGGGTGTTGGCGGGTGTCGGGGCGCAGCCATGACCCAGTCACGTAGCGATAG
CGGAGTGTATAATTCTTGAAGACGAAAGGGCCTCGTGATACGCCTATTTTTATAGGTTAATGTCATGATA
ATAATGGTTTCTTAGACGTCAGGTGGCACTTTTCGGGGAAATGTGCGCGGAACCCCTATTTGTTTATTTT
TCTAAATACATTCAAATATGTATCCGCTCATGAGACAATAACCCTGATAAATGCTTCAATAATATTGAAA
AAGGAAGAGTATGAGTATTCAACATTTCCGTGTCGCCCTTATTCCCTTTTTTGCGGCATTTTGCCTTCCT
GTTTTTGCTCACCCAGAAACGCTGGTGAAAGTAAAAGATGCTGAAGATCAGTTGGGTGCACGAGTGGGTT
ACATCGAACTGGATCTCAACAGCGGTAAGATCCTTGAGAGTTTTCGCCCCGAAGAACGTTTTCCAATGAT
GAGCACTTTTAAAGTTCTGCTATGTGGCGCGGTATTATCCCGTGTTGACGCCGGGCAAGAGCAACTCGGT
CGCCGCATACACTATTCTCAGAATGACTTGGTTGAGTACTCACCAGTCACAGAAAAGCATCTTACGGATG
GCATGACAGTAAGAGAATTATGCAGTGCTGCCATAACCATGAGTGATAACACTGCGGCCAACTTACTTCT
GACAACGATCGGAGGACCGAAGGAGCTAACCGCTTTTTTGCACAACATGGGGGATCATGTAACTCGCCTT
GATCGTTGGGAACCGGAGCTGAATGAAGCCATACCAAACGACGAGCGTGACACCACGATGCCTGCAGCAA
TGGCAACAACGTTGCGCAAACTATTAACTGGCGAACTACTTACTCTAGCTTCCCGGCAACAATTAATAGA
CTGGATGGAGGCGGATAAAGTTGCAGGACCACTTCTGCGCTCGGCCCTTCCGGCTGGCTGGTTTATTGCT
GATAAATCTGGAGCCGGTGAGCGTGGGTCTCGCGGTATCATTGCAGCACTGGGGCCAGATGGTAAGCCCT
CCCGTATCGTAGTTATCTACACGACGGGGAGTCAGGCAACTATGGATGAACGAAATAGACAGATCGCTGA
GATAGGTGCCTCACTGATTAAGCATTGGTAACTGTCAGACCAAGTTTACTCATATATACTTTAGATTGAT
TTAAAACTTCATTTTTAATTTAAAAGGATCTAGGTGAAGATCCTTTTTGATAATCTCATGACCAAAATCC
CTTAACGTGAGTTTTCGTTCCACTGAGCGTCAGACCCCGTAGAAAAGATCAAAGGATCTTCTTGAGATCC
TTTTTTTCTGCGCGTAATCTGCTGCTTGCAAACAAAAAAACCACCGCTACCAGCGGTGGTTTGTTTGCCG
GATCAAGAGCTACCAACTCTTTTTCCGAAGGTAACTGGCTTCAGCAGAGCGCAGATACCAAATACTGTCC
TTCTAGTGTAGCCGTAGTTAGGCCACCACTTCAAGAACTCTGTAGCACCGCCTACATACCTCGCTCTGCT
AATCCTGTTACCAGTGGCTGCTGCCAGTGGCGATAAGTCGTGTCTTACCGGGTTGGACTCAAGACGATAG
TTACCGGATAAGGCGCAGCGGTCGGGCTGAACGGGGGGTTCGTGCACACAGCCCAGCTTGGAGCGAACGA
CCTACACCGAACTGAGATACCTACAGCGTGAGCTATGAGAAAGCGCCACGCTTCCCGAAGGGAGAAAGGC
GGACAGGTATCCGGTAAGCGGCAGGGTCGGAACAGGAGAGCGCACGAGGGAGCTTCCAGGGGGAAACGCC
TGGTATCTTTATAGTCCTGTCGGGTTTCGCCACCTCTGACTTGAGCGTCGATTTTTGTGATGCTCGTCAG
GGGGGCGGAGCCTATGGAAAAACGCCAGCAACGCGGCCTTTTTACGGTTCCTGGCCTTTTGCTGGCCTTT
TGCTCACATGTTCTTTCCTGCGTTATCCCCTGATTCTGTGGATAACCGTATTACCGCCTTTGAGTGAGCT
GATACCGCTCGCCGCAGCCGAACGACCGAGCGCAGCGAGTCAGTGAGCGAGGAAGCGGAAGAGCGCCTGA
TGCGGTATTTTCTCCTTACGCATCTGTGCGGTATTTCACACCGCATAAATTCCGACACCATCGAATGGCG
CAAAACCTTTCGCGGTATGGCATGATAGCGCCCGGAAGAGAGTCAATTCAGGGTGGTGAATGTGAAACCA
GTAACGTTATACGATGTCGCAGAGTATGCCGGTGTCTCTTATCAGACCGTTTCCCGCGTGGTGAACCAGG
CCAGCCACGTTTCTGCGAAAACGCGGGAAAAAGTGGAAGCGGCGATGGCGGAGCTGAATTACATTCCCAA
CCGCGTGGCACAACAACTGGCGGGCAAACAGTCGTTGCTGATTGGCGTTGCCACCTCCAGTCTGGCCCTG
CACGCGCCGTCGCAAATTGTCGCGGCGATTAAATCTCGCGCCGATCAACTGGGTGCCAGCGTGGTGGTGT
CGATGGTAGAACGAAGCGGCGTCGAAGCCTGTAAAGCGGCGGTGCACAATCTTCTCGCGCAACGCGTCAG
TGGGCTGATCATTAACTATCCGCTGGATGACCAGGATGCCATTGCTGTGGAAGCTGCCTGCACTAATGTT
CCGGCGTTATTTCTTGATGTCTCTGACCAGACACCCATCAACAGTATTATTTTCTCCCATGAAGACGGTA
CGCGACTGGGCGTGGAGCATCTGGTCGCATTGGGTCACCAGCAAATCGCGCTGTTAGCGGGCCCATTAAG
TTCTGTCTCGGCGCGTCTGCGTCTGGCTGGCTGGCATAAATATCTCACTCGCAATCAAATTCAGCCGATA
GCGGAACGGGAAGGCGACTGGAGTGCCATGTCCGGTTTTCAACAAACCATGCAAATGCTGAATGAGGGCA
TCGTTCCCACTGCGATGCTGGTTGCCAACGATCAGATGGCGCTGGGCGCAATGCGCGCCATTACCGAGTC
CGGGCTGCGCGTTGGTGCGGATATCTCGGTAGTGGGATACGACGATACCGAAGACAGCTCATGTTATATC
CCGCCGTTAACCACCATCAAACAGGATTTTCGCCTGCTGGGGCAAACCAGCGTGGACCGCTTGCTGCAAC
TCTCTCAGGGCCAGGCGGTGAAGGGCAATCAGCTGTTGCCCGTCTCACTGGTGAAAAGAAAAACCACCCT
GGCGCCCAATACGCAAACCGCCTCTCCCCGCGCGTTGGCCGATTCATTAATGCAGCTGGCACGACAGGTT
TCCCGACTGGAAAGCGGGCAGTGAGCGCAACGCAATTAATGTAAGTTAGCTCACTCATTAGGCACCCCAG
GCTTTACACTTTATGCTTCCGGCTCGTATGTTGTGTGGAATTGTGAGCGGATAACAATTTCACACAGGAA
ACAGCTATGACCATGATTACGGATTCACTGGCCGTCGTTTTACAACGTCGTGACTGGGAAAACCCTGGCG
TTACCCAACTTAATCGCCTTGCAGCACATCCCCCTTTCGCCAGCTGGCGTAATAGCGAAGAGGCCCGCAC
CGATCGCCCTTCCCAACAGTTGCGCAGCCTGAATGGCGAATGGCGCTTTGCCTGGTTTCCGGCACCAGAA
GCGGTGCCGGAAAGCTGGCTGGAGTGCGATCTTCCTGAGGCCGATACTGTCGTCGTCCCCTCAAACTGGC
AGATGCACGGTTACGATGCGCCCATCTACACCAACGTGACCTATCCCATTACGGTCAATCCGCCGTTTGT
TCCCACGGAGAATCCGACGGGTTGTTACTCGCTCACATTTAATGTTGATGAAAGCTGGCTACAGGAAGGC
CAGACGCGAATTATTTTTGATGGCGTTGGAATTAGCTTATCGACTGCACGGTGCACCAATGCTTCTGGCG
TCAGGCAGCCATCGGAAGCTGTGGTATGGCTGTGCAGGTCGTAAATCACTGCATAATTCGTGTCGCTCAA
GGCGCACTCCCGTTCTGGATAATGTTTTTTGCGCCGACATCATAACGGTTCTGGCAAATATTCTGAAATG
AGCTG
